Addgene plasmid #152012: pGBW-m4133597
Purpose: Mammalian expression plasmid for SARS-CoV-2 ORF7a protein
Depositing lab: Ginkgo Bioworks & Benjie Chen. Depositing organization: Ginkgo Bioworks.
Backbone
  Vector backbone: pTwist_CMV_Puro_6
  Backbone size w/o insert (bp): 6080
  Vector type: Mammalian Expression
  Selectable markers: Puromycin
Growth in bacteria
  Bacterial resistance: Ampicillin, 100 μg/mL
  Growth temperature: 37°C
  Growth strain: DH5alpha
  Copy number: High Copy
Gene/Insert
  Gene/Insert name: SARS-CoV-2 ORF7a protein
  Species: Severe acute respiratory syndrome coronavirus 2
  Insert size (bp): 359
  Mutation: wt
  Entrez Gene: ORF7a (a.k.a. GU280_gp07)
  Promoter: CMV
  Tag / fusion protein: Cleavable TEV;CBP (C terminal on backbone)
  Cloning method: Unknown
Resource information
  A portion of this plasmid was derived from a plasmid made by: GinkgoBioworks
Depositor comments: NCBI reference sequence: YP_009724395.1
How to cite: pGBW-m4133597 was a gift from Ginkgo Bioworks & Benjie Chen (Addgene plasmid # 152012 ; http://n2t.net/addgene:152012 ; RRID:Addgene_152012)
