[The description below was written by a language model from this plasmid's Addgene catalogue record and pLannotate feature annotations shown in this document.]
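Description:
pGBW-m4133597 is a mammalian expression plasmid for the wild-type ORF7a accessory protein of SARS-CoV-2, built on the pTwist_CMV_Puro_6 backbone. The full sequence record is about 6.5 kb. It is maintained in E. coli as a high-copy plasmid through a ColE1/pUC-type origin and selected with ampicillin via a complete β-lactamase (AmpR) gene. For selection in mammalian cells it carries a separate cassette in which the human ubiquitin C (UbC) promoter drives puromycin N-acetyltransferase, followed by a synthetic polyadenylation signal.

The roughly 360 bp ORF7a coding sequence is expressed from CMV immediate-early regulatory elements; the annotation detects the CMV enhancer together with promoter segments, one matching a truncated CMV variant, just upstream of the insert across the plasmid's numbering origin. According to the catalogue entry, the protein is fused at its C terminus to a backbone-encoded calmodulin-binding peptide (CBP) tag that can be removed at a TEV protease site. The feature table picks up only a short CBP fragment downstream of the ORF and does not annotate the TEV site. An SV40 poly(A) signal lies downstream of the tag but is annotated on the opposite strand. The region containing the CMV-ORF7a unit is bracketed by short β-globin insulator elements, with T7 and rrnG terminators alongside them, an arrangement that would be expected to limit transcriptional read-through and interference between modules.

ORF7a is annotated as an antagonist of the host restriction factor tetherin (BST2). The construct is suited to transient expression or puromycin selection of ORF7a-expressing mammalian cells, and the cleavable CBP tag should allow calmodulin-based affinity capture for purification or interaction studies, although the record states no purpose beyond expression.
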