Features (pLannotate 1.2.2; 20 found; start..end, strand, type, name):
      5..367     +  CDS            NS7A_SARS2: Experimental evidence at protein level: Swiss-Prot protein existence level 1. Plays a role as antagonist of host tetherin (BST2), disrupting its antiviral effect. Acts by binding to BST2 thereby interfering with its glycosylation. May suppress small interfering RNA (siRNA). May bind to host ITGAL, thereby playing a role in attachment or modulation of leukocytes. From Severe acute respiratory syndrome coronavirus 2 (2019-nCoV) (SARS-CoV-2).
    395..411     +  CDS            CBP (fragment): calmodulin-binding peptide derived from skeletal muscle myosin light chain kinase; binds calmodulin with nanomolar affinity in the presence of calcium
    519..640     -  polyA_signal   SV40 poly(A) signal: SV40 polyadenylation signal
    663..732     -  CDS            large T antigen (fragment): large T antigen from SV40 (simian virus 40)
    755..801     +  terminator     T7 terminator: transcription terminator for bacteriophage T7 RNA polymerase
    831..967     +  terminator     rrnG terminator: transcription terminator from the E. coli ribosomal RNA rrnG operon (Albrechtsen et al., 1991)
   1012..1083    +  misc_feature   3' β-globin insulator: insulator downstream of the human β-globin locus (Farrell et al., 2002)
   1309..1897    -  rep_origin     ori: high-copy-number ColE1/pMB1/pBR322/pUC origin of replication
   2069..2133    -  CDS            bla(M) (fragment): β-lactamase lacking the signal sequence; bla(M); allows cytosolic expression of β-lactamase
   2397..3606    +  promoter       UbC promoter: human ubiquitin C promoter
   3610..4207    +  CDS            PuroR (fragment): puromycin N-acetyltransferase; pac from Streptomyces; confers resistance to puromycin
   4236..4284    +  polyA_signal   poly(A) signal: synthetic polyadenylation signal
   4550..5410    +  CDS            AmpR: β-lactamase; bla; confers resistance to ampicillin, carbenicillin, and related antibiotics
   5423..5559    +  terminator     rrnG terminator: transcription terminator from the E. coli ribosomal RNA rrnG operon (Albrechtsen et al., 1991)
   5704..5775    +  misc_feature   5' β-globin insulator: insulator upstream of the human β-globin locus (Farrell et al., 2002)
   5780..5826    -  terminator     T7 terminator: transcription terminator for bacteriophage T7 RNA polymerase
   5844..5892    -  polyA_signal   poly(A) signal: synthetic polyadenylation signal
   5973..6276    +  enhancer       CMV enhancer: human cytomegalovirus immediate early enhancer
   6349..6366    -  promoter       CMV promoter (fragment): human cytomegalovirus (CMV) immediate early promoter
   6429..6480    +  promoter       CMVd2 promoter: truncated human cytomegalovirus (CMV) immediate early promoter that yields moderately reduced expression relative to the full-length promoter
>Addgene plasmid #152012 | pGBW-m4133597 | depositor full sequence | sequence record 295024 | Full Sequence
CACCATGAAGATCATTTTGTTCCTGGCTCTTATAACTCTCGCCACCTGTGAGCTGTACCACTATCAGGAA
TGCGTTAGGGGTACGACAGTGCTCTTAAAAGAGCCTTGCTCATCGGGCACCTATGAAGGGAATAGCCCGT
TTCATCCCCTGGCAGATAACAAGTTTGCGCTAACATGTTTCAGTACTCAATTTGCCTTCGCTTGCCCAGA
CGGAGTCAAACACGTATACCAGCTGAGAGCACGGTCTGTCTCCCCCAAGTTATTCATCCGCCAGGAGGAA
GTGCAAGAGCTCTACAGCCCAATTTTTCTTATAGTTGCCGCTATCGTGTTCATTACCCTGTGTTTTACTC
TCAAACGTAAGACAGAAGAAAACCTTTACTTTCAGTCGAAGAGGCGATGGAAAAAGAATTTTATCGCGGT
GAGTGCAGCCAACAGATTCAAAAAGATATCCTCGTCTGGTGCCCTCTAAGCTAGCTTGACTGACTGAGAT
ACAGCGTACCTTCAGCTCACAGACATGATAAGATACATTGATGAGTTTGGACAAACCACAACTAGAATGC
AGTGAAAAAAATGCTTTATTTGTGAAATTTGTGATGCTATTGCTTTATTTGTAACCATTATAAGCTGCAA
TAAACAAGTTAACAACAACAATTGCATTCATTTTATGTTTCAGGTTCAGGGGGAGGTGTGGGAGGTTTTT
TAAAGCAAGTAAAACCTCTACAAATGTGGTATTGGCCCATCTCTATCGGTATCGTAGCATAACCCCTTGG
GGCCTCTAAACGGGTCTTGAGGGGTTTTTTGTGCCCCTCGGGCCGGATTGCTATCTACCGGCATTGGCGC
AGAAAAAAATGCCTGATGCGACGCTGCGCGTCTTATACTCCCACATATGCCAGATTCAGCAACGGATACG
GCTTCCCCAACTTGCCCACTTCCATACGTGTCCTCCTTACCAGAAATTTATCCTTAAGGTCGTCAGCTAT
CCTGCAGGCGATCTCTCGATTTCGATCAAGACATTCCTTTAATGGTCTTTTCTGGACACCACTAGGGGTC
AGAAGTAGTTCATCAAACTTTCTTCCCTCCCTAATCTCATTGGTTACCTTGGGCTATCGAAACTTAATTA
ACCAGTCAAGTCAGCTACTTGGCGAGATCGACTTGTCTGGGTTTCGACTACGCTCAGAATTGCGTCAGTC
AAGTTCGATCTGGTCCTTGCTATTGCACCCGTTCTCCGATTACGAGTTTCATTTAAATCATGTGAGCAAA
AGGCCAGCAAAAGGCCAGGAACCGTAAAAAGGCCGCGTTGCTGGCGTTTTTCCATAGGCTCCGCCCCCCT
GACGAGCATCACAAAAATCGACGCTCAAGTCAGAGGTGGCGAAACCCGACAGGACTATAAAGATACCAGG
CGTTTCCCCCTGGAAGCTCCCTCGTGCGCTCTCCTGTTCCGACCCTGCCGCTTACCGGATACCTGTCCGC
CTTTCTCCCTTCGGGAAGCGTGGCGCTTTCTCATAGCTCACGCTGTAGGTATCTCAGTTCGGTGTAGGTC
GTTCGCTCCAAGCTGGGCTGTGTGCACGAACCCCCCGTTCAGCCCGACCGCTGCGCCTTATCCGGTAACT
ATCGTCTTGAGTCCAACCCGGTAAGACACGACTTATCGCCACTGGCAGCAGCCACTGGTAACAGGATTAG
CAGAGCGAGGTATGTAGGCGGTGCTACAGAGTTCTTGAAGTGGTGGCCTAACTACGGCTACACTAGAAGA
ACAGTATTTGGTATCTGCGCTCTGCTGAAGCCAGTTACCTTCGGAAAAAGAGTTGGTAGCTCTTGATCCG
GCAAACAAACCACCGCTGGTAGCGGTGGTTTTTTTGTTTGCAAGCAGCAGATTACGCGCAGAAAAAAAGG
ATCTCAAGAAGATCCTTTGATCTTTTCTACGGGGTCTGACGCTCAGTGGAACGAAAACTCACGTTAAGGG
ATTTTGGTCATGAGATTATCAAAAAGGATCTTCACCTAGATCCTTTTAAATTAAAAATGAAGTTTTAAAT
CAATCTAAAGTATATATGAGTAAACTTGGTCTGACAGTTACCAATGCTTAATCAGTGAGGCACCTATCTC
AGCGATCTGTCTATTTCGTTCATCCATAGTTGCATTTAAATTTCCGAACTCTCCAAGGCCCTCGTCGGAA
AATCTTCAAACCTTTCGTCCGATCCATCTTGCAGGCTACCTCTCGAACGAACTATCGCAAGTCTCTTGGC
CGGCCTTGCGCCTTGGCTATTGCTTGGCAGCGCCTATCGCCAGGTATTACTCCAATCCCGAATATCCGAG
ATCGGGATCACCCGAGAGAAGTTCAACCTACATCCTCAATCCCGATCTATCCGAGATCCGAGGAATATCG
AAATCGGGGCGCGCCTGGCCTCCGCGCCGGGTTTTGGCGCCTCCCGCGGGCGCCCCCCTCGTCACGGCGA
GCGCTGCCACGTCAGACGAAGGGCGCAGGAGCGTCCTGATCCTTCCGCCCGGACGCTCAGGACAGCGGCC
CGCTGCTCATAAGACTCGGCCTTAGAACCCCAGTATCAGCAGAAGGACATTTTAGGACGGGACTTGGGTG
ACTCTAGGGCACTGGTTTTCTTTCCAGAGAGCGGAACAGGCGAGGAAAAGTAGTCCCTTCTCGGCGATTC
TGCGGAGGGATCTCCGTGGGGCGGTGAACGCCGATGATTATATAAGGACGCGCCGGGTGTGGCACAGCTA
GTTCCGTCGCAGCCGGGATTTGGGTCGCGGTTCTTGTTTGTGGATCGCTGTGATCGTCACTTGGTGAGTA
GCGGGCTGCTGGGCTGGCCGGGGCTTTCGTGGCCGCCGGGCCGCTCGGTGGGACGGAAGCGTGTGGAGAG
ACCGCCAAGGGCTGTAGTCTGGGTCCGCGAGCAAGGTTGCCCTGAACTGGGGGTTGGGGGGAGCGCAGCA
AAATGGCGGCTGTTCCCGAGTCTTGAATGGAAGACGCTTGTGAGGCGGGCTGTGAGGTCGTTGAAACAAG
GTGGGGGGCATGGTGGGCGGCAAGAACCCAAGGTCTTGAGCCCTTCGCTAATGCGGGAAAGCTCTTATTC
GGGTGAGATGGGCTGGGCACCATCTGGGGACCCTGACGTGAAGTTTGTCACTGACTGGAGAACTCGGTTT
GTCGTCTGTTGCGGGGGCGGCAGTTATGGCGGTGCCGTTGGGCAGTGCACCCGTACCTTTGGGAGCGCGC
GCCCTCGTCGTGTCGTGACGTCACCCGTTCTGTTGGCTTATAATGCAGGGTGGGGCCACCTGCCGGTAGG
TGTGCGGTAGGCTTTTCTCCGTCGCAGGACGCAGGGTTCGGGCCTAGGGTAGGCTCTCCTGAATCGACAG
GCGCCGGACCTCTGGTGAGGGGAGGGATAAGTGAGGCGTCAGTTTCTTTGGTCGGTTTTATGTACCTATC
TTCTTAAGTAGCTGAAGCTCCGGTTTTGAACTATGCGCTCGGGGTTGGCGAGTGTGTTTTGTGAAGTTTT
TTAGGCACCTTTTGAAATGTAATCATTTGGGTCAATATGTAATTTTCAGTGTTAGACTTGTAAATTGTCC
GCTAAATTCTGGCCGTTTTTGGCTTTTTTGTTAGACAACATGACCGAGTACAAGCCCACGGTGCGCCTCG
CCACCCGCGACGACGTCCCCAGGGCCGTACGCACCCTCGCCGCCGCGTTCGCCGACTACCCCGCCACGCG
CCACACCGTCGATCCGGACCGCCACATCGAGCGGGTCACCGAGCTGCAAGAACTCTTCCTCACGCGCGTC
GGGCTCGACATCGGCAAGGTGTGGGTCGCGGACGACGGCGCCGCGGTGGCGGTCTGGACCACGCCGGAGA
GCGTCGAAGCGGGGGCGGTGTTCGCCGAGATCGGCCCGCGCATGGCCGAGTTGAGCGGTTCCCGGCTGGC
CGCGCAGCAACAGATGGAGGGCCTCCTGGCGCCGCACCGGCCCAAGGAGCCCGCGTGGTTCCTGGCCACC
GTCGGCGTCTCGCCCGACCACCAGGGCAAGGGTCTGGGCAGCGCCGTCGTGCTCCCCGGAGTGGAGGCCG
CCGAGCGCGCCGGGGTGCCCGCCTTCCTGGAGACCTCCGCGCCCCGCAACCTCCCCTTCTACGAGCGGCT
CGGCTTCACCGTCACCGCCGACGTCGAGGTGCCCGAAGGACCGCGCACCTGGTGCATGACCCGCAAGCCC
GGTGCCTAGGCTAGTATGTAAGCCTAGTCTTAGATAATAAAATCGCTATCCATCGAAGATGGATGTGTGT
TGGTTTTTTGTGTGTGTAACGCTAGGCGCGCCTGGTGTACCGAGAACGATCCTCTCAGTGCGAGTCTCGA
CGATCCATATCGTTGCTTGGCAGTCAGCCAGTCGGAATCCAGCTTGGGACCCAGGAAGTCCAATCGTCAG
ATATTGTACTCAAGCCTGGTCACGGCAGCGTACCGATCTGTTTAAACCTAGATATTGATAGTCTGATCGG
TCAACGTATAATCGAGTCCTAGCTTTTGCAAACATCTATCAAGAGACAGGATCAGCAGGAGGCTTTCGCA
TGAGTATTCAACATTTCCGTGTCGCCCTTATTCCCTTTTTTGCGGCATTTTGCCTTCCTGTTTTTGCTCA
CCCAGAAACGCTGGTGAAAGTAAAAGATGCTGAAGATCAGTTGGGTGCGCGAGTGGGTTACATCGAACTG
GATCTCAACAGCGGTAAGATCCTTGAGAGTTTTCGCCCCGAAGAACGCTTTCCAATGATGAGCACTTTTA
AAGTTCTGCTATGTGGCGCGGTATTATCCCGTATTGACGCCGGGCAAGAGCAACTCGGTCGCCGCATACA
CTATTCTCAGAATGACTTGGTTGAGTATTCACCAGTCACAGAAAAGCATCTTACGGATGGCATGACAGTA
AGAGAATTATGCAGTGCTGCCATAACCATGAGTGATAACACTGCGGCCAACTTACTTCTGACAACGATTG
GAGGACCGAAGGAGCTAACCGCTTTTTTGCACAACATGGGGGATCATGTAACTCGCCTTGATCGTTGGGA
ACCGGAGCTGAATGAAGCCATACCAAACGACGAGCGTGACACCACGATGCCTGTAGCAATGGCAACAACC
TTGCGTAAACTATTAACTGGCGAACTACTTACTCTAGCTTCCCGGCAACAGTTGATAGACTGGATGGAGG
CGGATAAAGTTGCAGGACCACTTCTGCGCTCGGCCCTTCCGGCTGGCTGGTTTATTGCTGATAAATCTGG
AGCCGGTGAGCGTGGGTCTCGCGGTATCATTGCAGCACTGGGGCCAGATGGTAAGCCCTCCCGTATCGTA
GTTATCTACACGACGGGGAGTCAGGCAACTATGGATGAACGAAATAGACAGATCGCTGAGATAGGTGCCT
CACTGATTAAGCATTGGTAACCGATTCTAGGTGCATTGGCGCAGAAAAAAATGCCTGATGCGACGCTGCG
CGTCTTATACTCCCACATATGCCAGATTCAGCAACGGATACGGCTTCCCCAACTTGCCCACTTCCATACG
TGTCCTCCTTACCAGAAATTTATCCTTAAGATCGTTTAAACTCGACTCTGGCTCTATCGAATCTCCGTCG
TTTCGAGCTTACGCGAACAGCCGTGGCGCTCATTTGCTCGTCGGGCATCGAATCTCGTCAGCTATCGTCA
GCTTACCTTTTTGGCAGCGATCGCGGCTCCCGACATCTTGGACCATTAGCTCCACAGGTATCTTCTTCCC
TCTAGTGGTCATAACAGCAGCTTCAGCTACCTCTCAATTCAAAAAACCCCTCAAGACCCGTTTAGAGGCC
CCAAGGGGTTATGCTATCAATCGTTGCGTTACACACACAAAAAACCAACACACATCCATCTTCGATGGAT
AGCGATTTTATTATCTAACTGCTGATCGAGTGTAGCCAGATCTAGTAATCAATTACGGGGTCATTAGTTC
ATAGCCCATATATGGAGTTCCGCGTTACATAACTTACGGTAAATGGCCCGCCTGGCTGACCGCCCAACGA
CCCCCGCCCATTGACGTCAATAATGACGTATGTTCCCATAGTAACGCCAATAGGGACTTTCCATTGACGT
CAATGGGTGGAGTATTTACGGTAAACTGCCCACTTGGCAGTACATCAAGTGTATCATATGCCAAGTACGC
CCCCTATTGACGTCAATGACGGTAAATGGCCCGCCTGGCATTATGCCCAGTACATGACCTTATGGGACTT
TCCTACTTGGCAGTACATCTACGTATTAGTCATCGCTATTACCATGCTGATGCGGTTTTGGCAGTACATC
AATGGGCGTGGATAGCGGTTTGACTCACGGGGATTTCCAAGTCTCCACCCCATTGACGTCAATGGGAGTT
TGTTTTGGCACCAAAATCAACGGGACTTTCCAAAATGTCGTAACAACTCCGCCCCATTGACGCAAATGGG
CGGTAGGCGTGTACGGTGGGAGGTCTATATAAGCAGAGCTGGTTTAGTGAACCGTCAGATCAGATCTTTG
TCGATCCTACCATCCACTCGACACACCCGCCAGCGGCCGC
